Addgene plasmid #212505: pTwist-SARS-CoV-2 Spike-deltaC18 BA.5
Purpose: Encodes SARS-CoV-2 variant BA.5 Spike for pseudovirus production
Depositing lab: Alejandro Balazs. Depositing organization: Massachusetts General Hospital. Publication: Ongoing evolution of SARS-CoV-2 drives escape from mRNA vaccine-induced humoral immunity. Roederer AL, Cao Y, Denis KS, Sheehan ML, Li CJ, Lam EC, Gregory DJ, Poznansky MC, Iafrate AJ, Canaday DH, Gravenstein S, Garcia-Beltran WF, Balazs AB. medRxiv [Preprint]. 2024 Mar 7:2024.03.05.24303815. doi: 10.1101/2024.03.05.24303815. PubMed 38496628.
Backbone
  Vector backbone: pTwist-CMV-BetaGlobin-WPRE-Neo
  Backbone manufacturer: Twist
  Vector type: Mammalian Expression
Growth in bacteria
  Bacterial resistance: Ampicillin, 100 μg/mL
  Growth temperature: 37°C
  Growth strain: DH5alpha
  Copy number: High Copy
Gene/Insert
  Gene/Insert name: SARS-CoV-2 Spike BA.5
  Species: Severe acute respiratory syndrome coronavirus 2
  Mutation: See Depositor Comments.
  Entrez Gene: S (a.k.a. GU280_gp02, spike glycoprotein)
  Promoter: CAG
  Cloning method: Ligation Independent Cloning
Terms and licenses: Academic/Nonprofit Terms; Industry Terms: Not Available to Industry
Depositor comments: Relevant mutations: T19I , deltaL24P25P26 , A27S , delH69-V70 , G142D , V213G , G339D , S371F , S373P , S375F , T376A , D405N , R408S , K417N , N440K , L452R , S477N , T478K , E484A , F486V , Q498R , N501Y , Y505H , D614G , H655Y , N679K , P681H , N764K , D796Y , Q954H , N969K Please visit https://www.medrxiv.org/content/10.1101/2024.03.05.24303815v1 for medRxiv preprint.
How to cite: pTwist-SARS-CoV-2 Spike-deltaC18 BA.5 was a gift from Alejandro Balazs (Addgene plasmid # 212505 ; http://n2t.net/addgene:212505 ; RRID:Addgene_212505)
