[The description below was written by a language model from this plasmid's Addgene catalogue record and pLannotate feature annotations shown in this document.]
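Description:
pTwist-SARS-CoV-2 Spike-deltaC18 BA.5 is a mammalian expression plasmid built on the commercial pTwist-CMV-BetaGlobin-WPRE-Neo backbone and used to supply the Omicron BA.5 spike glycoprotein for pseudovirus production. It is propagated in E. coli from a high-copy ColE1/pUC-type origin under ampicillin selection (AmpR, β-lactamase). A separate SV40 early promoter–neo–bGH poly(A) cassette provides a neomycin/G418-type resistance marker for mammalian cells. Bacterial rrnG and T7 terminators and short β-globin insulator elements flank the functional units, presumably to limit transcriptional read-through between them.

The payload is a roughly 3.75 kb spike coding sequence. The name indicates an 18-residue C-terminal deletion, a truncation of the cytoplasmic tail commonly used to improve spike incorporation into pseudotyped particles, although the record does not explain the change itself. The depositor lists the BA.5-defining substitutions and deletions, including the 24–26 and 69–70 deletions, receptor-binding-domain changes such as L452R, E484A, F486V, Q498R and N501Y, and D614G and P681H.

The catalogue entry gives the promoter as CAG, but the backbone name and the annotated features point to a CMV enhancer/promoter followed by a truncated human β-globin intron upstream of the open reading frame; this discrepancy is not resolved by the record. Downstream, a WPRE enhances transcript stability and expression, and an SV40 poly(A) signal lies at the end of the transcription unit.

The plasmid carries no viral packaging elements itself. It would therefore be co-transfected with separate packaging and reporter constructs to make spike-pseudotyped particles. The associated study concerns SARS-CoV-2 variant escape from mRNA vaccine-induced humoral immunity, a setting where such particles are typically used in neutralization assays.
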