Features (pLannotate 1.2.2; 21 found; start..end, strand, type, name):
    221..272     -  promoter       CMVd2 promoter: truncated human cytomegalovirus (CMV) immediate early promoter that yields moderately reduced expression relative to the full-length promoter
    335..352     +  promoter       CMV promoter (fragment): human cytomegalovirus (CMV) immediate early promoter
    425..728     -  enhancer       CMV enhancer: human cytomegalovirus immediate early enhancer
    809..857     +  polyA_signal   poly(A) signal: synthetic polyadenylation signal
    875..921     +  terminator     T7 terminator: transcription terminator for bacteriophage T7 RNA polymerase
    926..997     -  misc_feature   5' β-globin insulator: insulator upstream of the human β-globin locus (Farrell et al., 2002)
   1149..1285    -  terminator     rrnG terminator: transcription terminator from the E. coli ribosomal RNA rrnG operon (Albrechtsen et al., 1991)
   1298..2158    -  CDS            AmpR: β-lactamase; bla; confers resistance to ampicillin, carbenicillin, and related antibiotics
   2668..2732    +  CDS            bla(M) (fragment): β-lactamase lacking the signal sequence; bla(M); allows cytosolic expression of β-lactamase
   2904..3492    +  rep_origin     ori: high-copy-number ColE1/pMB1/pBR322/pUC origin of replication
   3688..3912    -  polyA_signal   bGH poly(A) signal: bovine growth hormone polyadenylation signal
   3926..4717    -  CDS            neo: KKA2_KLEPN - Also known as kan, nptII. Experimental evidence at protein level: Swiss-Prot protein existence level 1. Resistance to kanamycin, neomycin, paromomycin, ribostamycin, butirosin and gentamicin B. From Klebsiella pneumoniae.
   4731..4927    -  promoter       SV40 promoter: SV40 early promoter
   4972..5043    -  misc_feature   3' β-globin insulator: insulator downstream of the human β-globin locus (Farrell et al., 2002)
   5088..5224    -  terminator     rrnG terminator: transcription terminator from the E. coli ribosomal RNA rrnG operon (Albrechtsen et al., 1991)
   5254..5300    -  terminator     T7 terminator: transcription terminator for bacteriophage T7 RNA polymerase
   5323..5392    +  CDS            large T antigen (fragment): large T antigen from SV40 (simian virus 40)
   5415..5536    +  polyA_signal   SV40 poly(A) signal: SV40 polyadenylation signal
   5589..6177    -  misc_feature   WPRE: woodchuck hepatitis virus posttranscriptional regulatory element
   6251..10000   -  CDS            S: SPIKE_SARS2 - Experimental evidence at protein level: Swiss-Prot protein existence level 1. [Spike glycoprotein]: May down-regulate host tetherin (BST2) by lysosomal degradation, thereby counteracting its antiviral activity. From Severe acute respiratory syndrome coronavirus 2 (2019-nCoV) (SARS-CoV-2).
  10060..87      -  intron         β-globin intron (across the origin): internally truncated intron from human β-globin
>Addgene plasmid #212505 | pTwist-SARS-CoV-2 Spike-deltaC18 BA.5 | addgene full sequence | sequence record 457965 | Addgene NGS Result
TACCCTGTTACTTCTCCCCTTCCTATGACATGAACTTAACCATAGAAAAGAAGGGGAAAGAAAACATCAA
GGGTCCCATAGACTCACCCTGAAGTTCTCAGGATCCGAGCTCGGTACCACATGTAAGCTTCGAGGGGAGG
CTGGATCGGTCCCGGTGTCTTCTATGGAGGTCAAAACAGCGTGGATGGCGTCTCCAGGCGATCTGACGGT
TCACTAAACCAGCTCTGCTTATATAGACCTCCCACCGTACACGCCTACCGCCCATTTGCGTCAATGGGGC
GGAGTTGTTACGACATTTTGGAAAGTCCCGTTGATTTTGGTGCCAAAACAAACTCCCATTGACGTCAATG
GGGTGGAGACTTGGAAATCCCCGTGAGTCAAACCGCTATCCACGCCCATTGATGTACTGCCAAAACCGCA
TCAGCATGGTAATAGCGATGACTAATACGTAGATGTACTGCCAAGTAGGAAAGTCCCATAAGGTCATGTA
CTGGGCATAATGCCAGGCGGGCCATTTACCGTCATTGACGTCAATAGGGGGCGTACTTGGCATATGATAC
ACTTGATGTACTGCCAAGTGGGCAGTTTACCGTAAATACTCCACCCATTGACGTCAATGGAAAGTCCCTA
TTGGCGTTACTATGGGAACATACGTCATTATTGACGTCAATGGGCGGGGGTCGTTGGGCGGTCAGCCAGG
CGGGCCATTTACCGTAAGTTATGTAACGCGGAACTCCATATATGGGCTATGAACTAATGACCCCGTAATT
GATTACTAGATCTGGCTACACTCGATCAGCAGTTAGATAATAAAATCGCTATCCATCGAAGATGGATGTG
TGTTGGTTTTTTGTGTGTGTAACGCAACGATTGATAGCATAACCCCTTGGGGCCTCTAAACGGGTCTTGA
GGGGTTTTTTGAATTGAGAGGTAGCTGAAGCTGCTGTTATGACCACTAGAGGGAAGAAGATACCTGTGGA
GCTAATGGTCCAAGATGTCGGGAGCCGCGATCGCTGCCAAAAAGGTAAGCTGACGATAGCTGACGAGATT
CGATGCCCGACGAGCAAATGAGCGCCACGGCTGTTCGCGTAAGCTCGAAACGACGGAGATTCGATAGAGC
CAGAGTCGAGTTTAAACGATTCGGGATCTTAAGGATAAATTTCTGGTAAGGAGGACACGTATGGAAGTGG
GCAAGTTGGGGAAGCCGTATCCGTTGCTGAATCTGGCATATGTGGGAGTATAAGACGCGCAGCGTCGCAT
CAGGCATTTTTTTCTGCGCCAATGCACCTAGAATCGGTTACCAATGCTTAATCAGTGAGGCACCTATCTC
AGCGATCTGTCTATTTCGTTCATCCATAGTTGCCTGACTCCCCGTCGTGTAGATAACTACGATACGGGAG
GGCTTACCATCTGGCCCCAGTGCTGCAATGATACCGCGAGACCCACGCTCACCGGCTCCAGATTTATCAG
CAATAAACCAGCCAGCCGGAAGGGCCGAGCGCAGAAGTGGTCCTGCAACTTTATCCGCCTCCATCCAGTC
TATCAACTGTTGCCGGGAAGCTAGAGTAAGTAGTTCGCCAGTTAATAGTTTACGCAAGGTTGTTGCCATT
GCTACAGGCATCGTGGTGTCACGCTCGTCGTTTGGTATGGCTTCATTCAGCTCCGGTTCCCAACGATCAA
GGCGAGTTACATGATCCCCCATGTTGTGCAAAAAAGCGGTTAGCTCCTTCGGTCCTCCAATCGTTGTCAG
AAGTAAGTTGGCCGCAGTGTTATCACTCATGGTTATGGCAGCACTGCATAATTCTCTTACTGTCATGCCA
TCCGTAAGATGCTTTTCTGTGACTGGTGAATACTCAACCAAGTCATTCTGAGAATAGTGTATGCGGCGAC
CGAGTTGCTCTTGCCCGGCGTCAATACGGGATAATACCGCGCCACATAGCAGAACTTTAAAAGTGCTCAT
CATTGGAAAGCGTTCTTCGGGGCGAAAACTCTCAAGGATCTTACCGCTGTTGAGATCCAGTTCGATGTAA
CCCACTCGCGCACCCAACTGATCTTCAGCATCTTTTACTTTCACCAGCGTTTCTGGGTGAGCAAAAACAG
GAAGGCAAAATGCCGCAAAAAAGGGAATAAGGGCGACACGGAAATGTTGAATACTCATGCGAAAGCCTCC
TGCTGATCCTGTCTCTTGATAGATGTTTGCAAAAGCTAGGACTCGATTATACGTTGACCGATCAGACTAT
CAATATCTAGGTTTAAACAGATCGGTACGCTGCCGTGACCAGGCTTGAGTACAATATCTGACGATTGGAC
TTCCTGGGTCCCAAGCTGGATTCCGACTGGCTGACTGCCAAGCAACGATATGGATCGTCGAGACTCGCAC
TGAGAGGATCGTTCTCGGTACACCAGGCGCGCCCCGATTTCGATATTCCTCGGATCTCGGATAGATCGGG
ATTGAGGATGTAGGTTGAACTTCTCTCGGGTGATCCCGATCTCGGATATTCGGGATTGGAGTAATACCTG
GCGATAGGCGCTGCCAAGCAATAGCCAAGGCGCAAGGCCGGCCAAGAGACTTGCGATAGTTCGTTCGAGA
GGTAGCCTGCAAGATGGATCGGACGAAAGGTTTGAAGATTTTCCGACGAGGGCCTTGGAGAGTTCGGAAA
TTTAAATGCAACTATGGATGAACGAAATAGACAGATCGCTGAGATAGGTGCCTCACTGATTAAGCATTGG
TAACTGTCAGACCAAGTTTACTCATATATACTTTAGATTGATTTAAAACTTCATTTTTAATTTAAAAGGA
TCTAGGTGAAGATCCTTTTTGATAATCTCATGACCAAAATCCCTTAACGTGAGTTTTCGTTCCACTGAGC
GTCAGACCCCGTAGAAAAGATCAAAGGATCTTCTTGAGATCCTTTTTTTCTGCGCGTAATCTGCTGCTTG
CAAACAAAAAAACCACCGCTACCAGCGGTGGTTTGTTTGCCGGATCAAGAGCTACCAACTCTTTTTCCGA
AGGTAACTGGCTTCAGCAGAGCGCAGATACCAAATACTGTTCTTCTAGTGTAGCCGTAGTTAGGCCACCA
CTTCAAGAACTCTGTAGCACCGCCTACATACCTCGCTCTGCTAATCCTGTTACCAGTGGCTGCTGCCAGT
GGCGATAAGTCGTGTCTTACCGGGTTGGACTCAAGACGATAGTTACCGGATAAGGCGCAGCGGTCGGGCT
GAACGGGGGGTTCGTGCACACAGCCCAGCTTGGAGCGAACGACCTACACCGAACTGAGATACCTACAGCG
TGAGCTATGAGAAAGCGCCACGCTTCCCGAAGGGAGAAAGGCGGACAGGTATCCGGTAAGCGGCAGGGTC
GGAACAGGAGAGCGCACGAGGGAGCTTCCAGGGGGAAACGCCTGGTATCTTTATAGTCCTGTCGGGTTTC
GCCACCTCTGACTTGAGCGTCGATTTTTGTGATGCTCGTCAGGGGGGCGGAGCCTATGGAAAAACGCCAG
CAACGCGGCCTTTTTACGGTTCCTGGCCTTTTGCTGGCCTTTTGCTCACATGATTTAAATGAAACTCGTA
ATCGGAGAACGGGTGCAATAGCAAGGACCAGATCGAACTTGACTGACGCAATTCTGAGCGTAGTCGAAAC
CCAGACAAGTCGATCTCGCCAAGTAGCTGACTTGACTGGTTAATTAACCATAGAGCCCACCGCATCCCCA
GCATGCCTGCTATTGTCTTCCCAATCCTCCCCCTTGCTGTCCTGCCCCACCCCACCCCCCAGAATAGAAT
GACACCTACTCAGACAATGCGATGCAATTTCCTCATTTTATTAGGAAAGGACAGTGGGAGTGGCACCTTC
CAGGGTCAAGGAAGGCACGGGGGAGGGGCAAACAACAGATGGCTGGCAACTAGAAGGCACAGGGCTTACA
TACTAGAAGAACTCGTCAAGAAGGCGATAGAAGGCGATGCGCTGCGAATCGGGAGCGGCGATACCGTAAA
GCACGAGGAAGCGGTCAGCCCATTCGCCGCCAAGCTCTTCAGCAATATCACGGGTAGCCAACGCTATGTC
CTGATAGCGGTCCGCCACACCCAGCCGGCCACAGTCGATGAATCCAGAAAAGCGGCCATTTTCCACCATG
ATATTCGGCAAGCAGGCATCGCCGTGGGTCACGACGAGATCCTCGCCGTCGGGCATCCGCGCCTTGAGCC
TGGCGAACAGTTCGGCTGGCGCGAGCCCCTGATGCTCTTCGTCCAGATCATCCTGATCGACAAGACCGGC
TTCCATCCGAGTACGTGCTCGCTCGATGCGATGTTTCGCTTGGTGGTCGAATGGGCAGGTAGCCGGATCA
AGCGTATGCAGCCGCCGCATTGCATCAGCCATGATGGATACTTTCTCGGCAGGAGCAAGGTGAGATGACA
GGAGATCCTGCCCCGGCACTTCGCCCAATAGCAGCCAGTCCCTTCCCGCTTCAGTGACAACGTCGAGCAC
AGCTGCGCAAGGAACGCCCGTCGTGGCCAGCCACGATAGCCGCGCTGCCTCGTCCTGGAGTTCATTCAGG
GCACCGGACAGGTCGGTCTTGACAAAAAGAACCGGGCGCCCCTGCGCTGACAGCCGGAACACGGCGGCAT
CAGAGCAGCCGATTGTCTGTTGTGCCCAGTCATAGCCGAATAGCCTCTCCACCCAAGCGGCGGGAGAACC
TGCGTGCAATCCATCTTGTTCAATCATGTTGGCTACCTCCTTTGCAAAAGCCTAGGCCTCCAAAAAAGCC
TCCTCACTACTTCTGGAATAGCTCAGAGGCCGAGGCGGCCTCGGCCTCTGCATAAATAAAAAAAATTAGT
CAGCGATGGGGCGGAGAATGGGCGGAACTGGGCGGAGTTAGGGGCGGGATGGGCGGAGTTAGGGGCGGGA
CTATGGTTGCTGACTAATTGAGATGCAGATCGCTTAATTAAGTTTCGATAGCCCAAGGTAACCAATGAGA
TTAGGGAGGGAAGAAAGTTTGATGAACTACTTCTGACCCCTAGTGGTGTCCAGAAAAGACCATTAAAGGA
ATGTCTTGATCGAAATCGAGAGATCGCCTGCAGGATAGCTGACGACCTTAAGGATAAATTTCTGGTAAGG
AGGACACGTATGGAAGTGGGCAAGTTGGGGAAGCCGTATCCGTTGCTGAATCTGGCATATGTGGGAGTAT
AAGACGCGCAGCGTCGCATCAGGCATTTTTTTCTGCGCCAATGCCGGTAGATAGCAATCCGGCCCGAGGG
GCACAAAAAACCCCTCAAGACCCGTTTAGAGGCCCCAAGGGGTTATGCTACGATACCGATAGAGATGGGC
CAATACCACATTTGTAGAGGTTTTACTTGCTTTAAAAAACCTCCCACACCTCCCCCTGAACCTGAAACAT
AAAATGAATGCAATTGTTGTTGTTAACTTGTTTATTGCAGCTTATAATGGTTACAAATAAAGCAATAGCA
TCACAAATTTCACAAATAAAGCATTTTTTTCACTGCATTCTAGTTGTGGTTTGTCCAAACTCATCAATGT
ATCTTATCATGTCTGTGAGCTGAAGGTACGCTGTATCTCAGTCAGTCAAGCTAGACAGGCGGGGAGGCGG
CCCAAAGGGAGATCCGACTCGTCTGAGGGCGAAGGCGAAGACGCGGAAGAGGCCGCAGAGCCGGCAGCAG
GCCGCGGGAAGGAAGGTCCGCTGGATTGAGGGCCGAAGGGACGTAGCAGAAGGACGTCCCGCGCAGAATC
CAGGTGGCAACACAGGCGAGCAGCCATGGAAAGGACGTCAGCTTCCCCGACAACACCACGGAATTGTCAG
TGCCCAACAGCCGAGCCCCTGTCCAGCAGCGGGCAAGGCAGGCGGCGATGAGTTCCGCCGTGGCAATAGG
GAGGGGGAAAGCGAAAGTCCCGGAAAGGAGCTGACAGGTGGTGGCAATGCCCCAACCAGTGGGGGTTGCG
TCAGCAAACACAGTGCACACCACGCCACGTTGCCTGACAACGGGCCACAACTCCTCATAAAGAGACAGCA
ACCAGGATTTATACAAGGAGGAGAAAATGAAAGCCATACGGGAAGCAATAGCATGATACAAAGGCATTAA
AGCAGCGTATCCACATAGCGTAAAAGGAGCAACATAGTTAAGAATACCAGTCAATCTTTCACAAATTTTG
TAATCCAGAGGTTGATTAGGCCTGCGGATCCAGAAATCGATTGTATCAGTCAGTCAGTGCAGGAGGAGAC
AACTTCTAGAGGATCCTTTATTTACAACAAGATCCGCAACTGCAACATCCTTTCAAGCAGGAACAACAGC
TAGTCATACAGCACAACATAATTGTGACCATAACGATAGCTATAAGTCCGGCGATAAAGCCCAACCAAAT
GTACCAGGGCCATTTAATATATTGTTCGTATTTGCCCAGTTCTTGCAAGTCGATCAAAGATTCATTCAAG
TTCTTGGCGACCTCATTAAGGCGATCAATCTCTTTCTGAATGTTGACGACACTTGCATTTATTCCTGATA
TGTCCCCGAGATCAACATCGGGTGAAGTATGATTCTTAAAGTATTTATCCAATTCCTCTTTGAAGCTATC
CAACTCGGGTTGCAGGGGATCATATACCGTGTTGTTCACGATCCCAATGACCACATCACAGTTGCCTGAG
ACAAATGTATTGTCAGTGGTTATGATTTGGGGTTCATAGAAATTCCTTTGGGTCACAAACCAATGCGTGC
CATTACTGACGAAAACGCCTTCCCTGGGAAAGTGCGCTTTGCCATCGTGACAGATTGCTGGAGCTGTCGT
AAAGTTCTTCTCTTGAGCAGGGACATAAGTGACGTGGAGAAAGACCACTCCATGTGGGGCGGATTGGGGG
AAGGACATCAAGTGATAGCCCTTGCCACAAAAGTCAACCCGTTTGGACTGCCCGAGCACGCACTCTGACA
TTTTAGTGGCGGCCAGGTTGGCGCTTGCTCGTATCTCAGCAGCCCGGATCAACTGTTGTGTCACATAAGT
TTGGAGTGACTGGAGCCTGCCTGTGATGAGCCGATCAATTTGCACCTCGGCTTCCACCTTATCAAGTCTG
GACAATATGTCGTTGAGGACGCTGGAGATTGCGCCGAATTTAGAACTCAGTTGCTTCACGAGGGTATTCA
GGGCCTGGGCGTTATGATTCACAACATCTTGGAGTTTGCCGAGGGCGGACGCTGTGCTTGACAGTGAATC
TTGGATCTTGCCAATCGCGCTGTTAAATTGATTAGCGATCAGCTTCTGATTTTCATACAATACATTTTGC
GTGACACCAATCCCATTGAATCTGTAAGCCATTTGCATAGCGAAAGGTATTTGAAGGGCCGCACCCGCGC
CAAAAGTCCAGCCGGATGTAATGGTTCCTGCCAACAATGCTGATGTATACTGTGCAATCATCTCATCAGT
GAGCAGAGGGGGCAGAACTGTCAACCCATTGAATTTTTGAGCACAGATAAGGTCGCGGGCCGCAATGTCT
CCCAAACAATCCCCATACTGCTTAATGAAACCCGCGTCAGCCAACGTAACTTTGTTGAACAGCAGATCCT
CGATAAAGCTGCGTTTTGAAGGCTTAGATGGGTCTGGCAGTATTTGGCTAAAATTAAACCCGCCAAAATA
TTTGATTGGCGGCGTTTTGTATATTTGCTTTACTTGTGCGAACACCTCTTGGGTATTCTTGTCTTGTTCG
ACCGCAATTCCGGTCAATGCTCGTTTGAGTTGAGTACAGAAAGACCCGTATTGAAGCAAGAGGTTGCTAC
ACTCGGTGGAATCCCCACAGATATACATCGTACAGTCTACGCTCGTCTTAGTCATGCTGACGGGCAAGAT
TTCCGTGGTAACGCTAATGGTAAAGTTAGTTGGGATTGCGATGGAATTGTTTGAATAAGCCACGGAGTTC
TCAGCCCCGAGACTCATGGTATAGGCGATTATGGACTGGCTGGCTACTGAGCGAGCGCGCCGGTGTGATT
TCGTTTGAGTTTGATAAGACGCACAGATTCCTGCCCCAATAGGAATATCACATTCGTATGAATTATTGAC
ATACTCAGCGCCAATGAGACAACCCGCTCTAGTTTGAAAGACATTGGAACCTGTTGAGTAGACTCTCCAG
GTGGGTGTCAGTTGGTCGGCGTGTATCGCCACAGGGACTTCGGTACAGTTGACACCTTGATACAGGACAG
CCACTTGGTTGGATGTGTTCGTTCCGGGAGTTATCACGCTGACCCCGCCGAAGCTACAGGGTGTTATATC
GAGGATTTCCAGTGTTTGCGGATCGCGGACGGCATCTGTGGTATCGGCAATGTCTCTACCAAATTGTTGA
AAAGGGAGAAATTTCTTGTTTGATTCTGTCAGCACCCCTGTTCCGGTGAGCCCATTAAAGTTGAAGTTCA
CACATTTATTCTTCACCAGGTTAGTGCTTTTCTTCGGTCCGCAAACTGTAGCCGGTGCGTGGAGCAGCTC
AAAGCTCAAGACTACCACCCGATATGGTTGATGGCCCACCCCATATGTTGGTCGAAATCCGTATGATTGA
AGGGGAAAATAACAGTTAACCCCTGCCACTCCATTACATGGTTTGTTGCCAGCTTGATAAATTTCGGTGG
AGATGTCACGTTCAAAGGGCTTCAGATTTGACTTGCGAAACAGGCGGTAACGATAATTATAGTTGCCGCC
GACTTTTGAATCGAGCTTATTGGAGTTCCATGCTATAACGCAGCCGGTGAAGTCATCCGGCAACTTATAA
TTATAGTCTGCTATATTTCCGGTTTGCCCCGGTGCAATCTGGCTGACTTCGTTGCCGCGTATGACGAAAG
AATCTGCGTAAACGTTGGTAAAACACAAGTCATTCAATTTCGTAGGGCTGACCCCATAACACTTAAAAGC
GAAGAATGGTGCGAAATTATACAGGACACTATAATCTGCAACACAATTTGATATTCGCTTGCGATTCCAG
GCATAAACTGATGCAAATCGAGTGGCATTAAATACTTCATCGAAAGGACACAAATTGGTGATGTTAGGGA
ATCGAACAATGGATTCGGTGGGTTGGACGCGGAAGTTACTGGTTTGGTATATGCCTTTCTCAACTGTGAA
GGACTTGAGTGTGCATTTAGTTTCGGACAGGGGATCGAGGGCACAGTCTACGGCATCGGTAATTGTTCCG
TTTTCGTTATATTTGAGAAGAAAGGTGCGTGGTTGCAAATATCCCACATAGTAGGCTGCTGCGCCCGCTG
TCCAACCACTACTACTGTCGCCAGGCGTGAGGTAGCTTCGATGAAGGGCAAGAAGGGTTTGGAACCGGGT
GATGTTGATGCCAATCGGCAAGTCCACGAGGGGTTCCAACGCGGAGAAGCCTTGAGGGAGATCCCGACCC
AGATTTATCGGGGTATGCTTGCTATAAATTTTGAAGTAGCCGTCTATATTCTTAAACACAAATTCGCGGA
GATTCTTGAAGTTGCCTTGCTTCCCTTCAAGATCCATGAGAAATGGTTGGGAAACGTACTCAAAAGTACA
GTTGTTAGCGGAACTGTAAACGCGGAACTCTGACTCCATCCAAGACTTGTTATTCTTATGATAATAAACA
TCGAGAAAGGGATCGTTACAAAATTGAAATTCACAGACTTTGATGACGACATTGGTGGCGTTGTTCACAA
TGAGGAGAGACTGTGTCTTGGAGTCCAGGGTGGTGCCAAATATCCATCCCCGGATAATGTTGGACTTCTC
CGTTGAGGCAAAGTATACGCCATCGTTAAATGGCAAGACGGGATTATCAAATCGTTTAGTTCCGTTGGTG
CCAGAGATAGCATGGAACCAGGTGACATTTGAGAAGAATGGCAGGAAAAGGTCTTGAGTAGAATGAAGGA
CACTGGACCTAAAGACTTTATCGGGATAGTATACTCCACGAGTAAAAGAGTTCGTGTAAGACTGCGTTCT
AGTTATGAGGTTCACGCATTGGGAAGAAACGAGGGGCAGGAGAACGAGGAACACAAACATGGCCGGCCGC
CTTTGCCAAAGTGATGGGCCAGCACACAGACCAGCACGTTGCCCAGGAGCTGTGGGAGGAAGATAAGAGG
TATGAACATGATTAGCAAAAGGGCCTAGCTTGGACTCAGAATAATCCAGCCTTATCCCAACCATAAAATA
AAAGCAGAATGGTAGCTGGATTGTAGCTGCTATTAGCAATATGAAACCTCTTACATCAGTTACAATTTAT
ATGCAGAAATATTTATATGCAGAAATATTGCTATTGCCTTAACCCAGAAATTATCACTGTTATTCTTTAG
AATGGTGCAAAGAGGCATGATACATTGTATCATTATTGCCCTGAAAGAAAGAGATTAGGGAAAGTATTAG
AAATAAGATAAACAAAAAAGTATATTAAAAGAAGAAAGCATTTTTTAAAATTACAAATGCAAAATTACCC
TGATTTGGTCAATATGTG
